Addgene plasmid #243867: pSC101TSo2_Blue
Purpose: GoldenBraid2.0 expression vector.
Depositing lab: Christophe Herman. Depositing organization: Baylor College of Medicine. Publication: GoldenBraid2.0 E. coli: a comprehensive and characterized toolkit for enterics. Cooke MB, Welch KT, Ramirez LD, Wen AX, Marciano DC, Herman C. Synth Biol (Oxf). 2025 Aug 14;10(1):ysaf015. doi: 10.1093/synbio/ysaf015. eCollection 2025. PubMed 40927394.
Backbone
  Vector backbone: pSC101TS
  Vector type: Bacterial Expression
Growth in bacteria
  Bacterial resistance: Ampicillin, 100 μg/mL
  Growth temperature: 30°C
  Growth strain: DH5alpha
  Copy number: Low Copy
Gene/Insert
  Gene/Insert name: lacZ _ Fragment
  Species: Synthetic
  Insert size (bp): 463
  Cloning method: Golden Gate
Terms and licenses: Academic/Nonprofit Terms; Industry Terms: Not Available to Industry
How to cite: pSC101TSo2_Blue was a gift from Christophe Herman (Addgene plasmid # 243867 ; http://n2t.net/addgene:243867 ; RRID:Addgene_243867)
