[The description below was written by a language model from this plasmid's Addgene catalogue record and pLannotate feature annotations shown in this document.]
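Description:
pSC101TSo2_Blue is a low-copy bacterial expression vector from a GoldenBraid2.0 toolkit adapted for E. coli and related enteric bacteria. It is built on the pSC101TS backbone, and the roughly 3.5 kb sequenced record carries the pSC101 origin of replication together with Rep101(Ts), a temperature-sensitive variant of the RepA initiator protein (A56V) that the origin requires. Because replication depends on this thermolabile protein, the plasmid is maintained at a permissive temperature (the record lists 30°C) and can in principle be cured from cells by shifting to a higher temperature. Selection is by ampicillin resistance, provided by the β-lactamase gene under its native bla promoter.

The payload is a 463 bp synthetic lacZ fragment cassette installed by Golden Gate cloning. The annotation shows a partial lacZα coding sequence next to a pUC18/19-type multiple cloning site flanked by SP6 and T7 phage promoters, with a synthetic EM7 bacterial promoter upstream. In GoldenBraid-style destination vectors, such a lacZα cassette typically serves as a replaceable placeholder: in a suitable α-complementing host it gives blue colonies, and successful assembly of parts or transcriptional units displaces it, yielding white colonies, which fits the "Blue" in the name. The Type IIS restriction sites that would direct this assembly are not annotated, and the record does not explain the "o2" designation. Short matches to bom, the RSF origin and the M13 origin are only small fragments and are unlikely to be functional. The vector is intended as a recipient for assembling and expressing GoldenBraid constructs at low copy number from a curable replicon.
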