Features (pLannotate 1.2.2; 12 found; start..end, strand, type, name):
     26..73      +  promoter       EM7 promoter: synthetic bacterial promoter&nbsp
    127..145     +  promoter       SP6 promoter: promoter for bacteriophage SP6 RNA polymerase
    152..208     -  misc_feature   MCS: pUC18/19 multiple cloning site
    211..229     -  promoter       T7 promoter: promoter for bacteriophage T7 RNA polymerase
    232..389     +  CDS            lacZα (fragment): LacZα fragment of β-galactosidase; lacZ fragment
    395..485     -  misc_feature   bom (fragment): basis of mobility region from pBR322
    513..538     -  rep_origin     RSF ori (fragment): Plasmids containing the RSF 1030 origin of replication can be propagated in E. coli cells that contain additional plasmids with compatible origins.
    565..669     +  promoter       AmpR promoter: bla
    670..1530    +  CDS            AmpR: β-lactamase; bla; confers resistance to ampicillin, carbenicillin, and related antibiotics
   2152..2374    +  rep_origin     pSC101 ori: low-copy replication origin that requires the Rep101 protein
   2422..3372    +  CDS            Rep101(Ts): temperature-sensitive version of the RepA protein needed for replication with the pSC101 origin (Armstrong et al., 1984); rep101 encoding an A56V mutation
   3480..3520    +  rep_origin     M13 ori (fragment): M13 bacteriophage origin of replication; arrow indicates direction of (+) strand synthesis
>Addgene plasmid #243867 | pSC101TSo2_Blue | addgene full sequence | sequence record 493154 | Addgene NGS Result
GGTCTCAGTCAGGAGAGAGACGCCTGTTGACAATTAATCATCGGCATAGTATATCGGCATAGTATAATAC
GACAAGGTGAGGAACTAAACCCAGGAGGCAGATCATGACCATGATTACGCCAAGCTATTTAGGTGACACT
ATAGAATACTCAAGCTTGCATGCCTGCAGGTCGACTCTAGAGGATCCCCGGGTACCGAGCTCGAATTCGC
CCTATAGTGAGTCGTATTACAATTCACTGGCCGTCGTTTTACAACGTCGTGACTGGGAAAACCCTGGCGT
TACCCAACTTAATCGCCTTGCAGCACACCCCCCTTTCGCCAGCTGGCGTAATAGCGAAGAGGCCCGCACC
GATCGCCCTTCCCAACAGTTGCGCAGCCTGAATGGCGAATGACGCCTGATGCGGTATTTTCTCCTTACGC
ATCTGTGCGGTATTTCACACCGCATATGGTGCACTCTCAGTACAATCTGCTCTGATGCCGCATAGCGTCT
CTCGCTTGAGACCTGCAGTGACACGGTTATCCACAGAATCAGGGGATACAGGTGGCACTTTTCGGGGAAA
TGTGCGCGGAACCCCTATTTGTTTATTTTTCTAAATACATTCAAATATGTATCCGCTCATGAGACAATAA
CCCTGATAAATGCTTCAATAATATTGAAAAAGGAAGAGTATGAGTATTCAACATTTCCGTGTCGCCCTTA
TTCCCTTTTTTGCGGCATTTTGCCTTCCTGTTTTTGCTCACCCAGAAACGCTGGTGAAAGTAAAAGATGC
TGAAGATCAGTTGGGTGCACGAGTGGGTTACATCGAACTGGATCTCAACAGCGGTAAGATCCTTGAGAGT
TTTCGCCCCGAAGAACGTTTTCCAATGATGAGCACTTTTAAAGTTCTGCTATGTGGCGCGGTATTATCCC
GTATTGACGCCGGGCAAGAGCAACTCGGTCGCCGCATACACTATTCTCAGAATGACTTGGTTGAGTACTC
ACCAGTCACAGAAAAGCATCTTACGGATGGCATGACAGTAAGAGAATTATGCAGTGCTGCCATAACCATG
AGTGATAACACTGCGGCCAACTTACTTCTGACAACGATCGGAGGACCGAAGGAGCTAACCGCTTTTTTGC
ACAACATGGGGGATCATGTAACTCGCCTTGATCGTTGGGAACCGGAGCTGAATGAAGCCATACCAAACGA
CGAGCGTGACACCACGATGCCTGTAGCAATGGCAACAACGTTGCGCAAACTATTAACTGGCGAACTACTT
ACTCTAGCTTCCCGGCAACAATTAATAGACTGGATGGAGGCGGATAAAGTTGCAGGACCACTTCTGCGCT
CGGCCCTTCCGGCTGGCTGGTTTATTGCTGATAAATCTGGAGCCGGTGAGCGTGGTTCTCGCGGTATCAT
TGCAGCACTGGGGCCAGATGGTAAGCCCTCCCGTATCGTAGTTATCTACACGACGGGGAGTCAGGCAACT
ATGGATGAACGAAATAGACAGATCGCTGAGATAGGTGCCTCACTGATTAAGCATTGGTAACTGTCAGACC
AAGTTTACTCATATATACTTTAGATTGATTTAAAACTTCATTTTTAATTTAAAAGGATCTAGGTGAAGAT
CCTTTTTGATAATCTCATGACCAAAATCCCTTAACGTGAGTTTTCGTTCCACTGAGCGTCAGACCCCGTT
GATGATACCGCTGCCTTACTGGGTGCATTAGCCAGTCTGAATGACCTGTCACGGGATAATCCGAAGTGGT
CAGACTGGAAAATCAGAGGGCAGGAACTGCTGAACAGCAAAAAGTCAGATAGCACCACATAGCAGACCCG
CCATAAAACGCCCTGAGAAGCCCGTGACGGGCTTTTCTTGTATTATGGGTAGTTTCCTTGCATGAATCCA
TAAAAGGCGCCTGTAGTGCCATTTACCCCCATTCACTGCCAGAGCCGTGAGCGCAGCGAACTGAATGTCA
CGAAAAAGACAGCGACTCAGGTGCCTGATGGTCGGAGACAAAAGGAATATTCAGCGATTTGCCCGATTGC
GGCCGCAACCGAGCTTGCGAGGGTGCTACTTAAGCCTTTAGGGTTTTAAGGTCTGTTTTGTAGAGGAGCA
AACAGCGTTTGCGACATCCTTTTGTAATACTGCGGAACTGACTAAAGTAGTGAGTTATACACAGGGCTGG
GATCTATTCTTTTTATCTTTTTTTATTCTTTCTTTATTCTATAAATTATAACCACTTGAATATAAACAAA
AAAAACACACAAAGGTCTAGCGGAATTTACAGAGGGTCTAGCAGAATTTACAAGTTTTCCAGCAAAGGTC
TAGCAGAATTTACAGATACCCACAACTCAAAGGAAAAGGACTAGTAATTATCATTGACTAGCCCATCTCA
ATTGGTATAGTGATTAAAATCACCTAGACCAATTGAGATGTATGTCTGAATTAGTTGTTTTCAAAGCAAA
TGAACTAGCGATTAGTCGCTATGACTTAACGGAGCATGAAACCAAGCTAATTTTATGCTGTGTGGCACTA
CTCAACCCCACGATTGAAAACCCTACAAGGAAAGAACGGACGGTATCGTTCACTTATAACCAATACGTTC
AGATGATGAACATCAGTAGGGAAAATGCTTATGGTGTATTAGCTAAAGCAACCAGAGAGCTGATGACGAG
AACTGTGGAAATCAGGAATCCTTTGGTTAAAGGCTTTGAGATTTTCCAGTGGACAAACTATGCCAAGTTC
TCAAGCGAAAAATTAGAATTAGTTTTTAGTGAAGAGATATTGCCTTATCTTTTCCAGTTAAAAAAATTCA
TAAAATATAATCTGGAACATGTTAAGTCTTTTGAAAACAAATACTCTATGAGGATTTATGAGTGGTTATT
AAAAGAACTAACACAAAAGAAAACTCACAAGGCAAATATAGAGATTAGCCTTGATGAATTTAAGTTCATG
TTAATGCTTGAAAATAACTACCATGAGTTTAAAAGGCTTAACCAATGGGTTTTGAAACCAATAAGTAAAG
ATTTAAACACTTACAGCAATATGAAATTGGTGGTTGATAAGCGAGGCCGCCCGACTGATACGTTGATTTT
CCAAGTTGAACTAGATAGACAAATGGATCTCGTAACCGAACTTGAGAACAACCAGATAAAAATGAATGGT
GACAAAATACCAACAACCATTACATCAGATTCCTACCTACATAACGGACTAAGAAAAACACTACACGATG
CTTTAACTGCAAAAATTCAGCTCACCAGTTTTGAGGCAAAATTTTTGAGTGACATGCAAAGTAAGTATGA
TCTCAATGGTTCGTTCTCATGGCTCACGCAAAAACAACGAACCACACTAGAGAACATACTGGCTAAATAC
GGAAGGATCTGAGGTTCTTATGGCTCTTGTATCTATCAGTGAAGCATCAAGACTAACAAACAAAAGTAGA
ACAACTGTTCACCGTTACATATCAAAGGGAAAACTGTCCATACCCATGGATTTAACGCGAATTTTAACAA
AATATTAACGCTTACAATTTTAACTGCA
